Addgene plasmid #242459: pGL4-CMV-FLAG-XPO1
Purpose: Expresses human XPO1 with an N-terminal FLAG tag for pull-down assays.
Depositing lab: Dirk Daelemans. Depositing organization: Katholieke Universiteit Leuven. Publication: SINE compounds activate exportin 1 degradation through an allosteric mechanism. Wing CE, Fung HYJ, Kwanten B, Cagatay T, Niesman AB, Jacquemyn M, Gharghabi M, Permentier B, Shakya B, Nandi R, Ready JM, Kashyap T, Shacham S, Landesman Y, Lapalombella R, Daelemans D, Chook YM. Nat Chem Biol. 2025 Dec;21(12):2002-2013. doi: 10.1038/s41589-025-02058-0. Epub 2025 Nov 21. PubMed 41286136.
Backbone
  Vector backbone: pGL4
  Backbone size w/o insert (bp): 3225
  Total vector size (bp): 6465
  Vector type: Mammalian Expression
Growth in bacteria
  Bacterial resistance: Ampicillin, 100 μg/mL
  Growth temperature: 37°C
  Growth strain: DH5alpha
  Copy number: High Copy
Gene/Insert
  Gene/Insert name: XPO1
  Species: H. sapiens (human)
  Insert size (bp): 3240
  Entrez Gene: XPO1 (a.k.a. CRM-1, CRM1, emb, exp1)
  Promoter: CMV
  Tag / fusion protein: FLAG (N terminal on insert)
  Cloning method: Other
  Sequencing primers: 5′ CGCAAATGGGCGGTAGGCGTG; 3′ CACTGCATTCTAGTTGTGGTTTGTC
Terms and licenses: Academic/Nonprofit Terms; Industry Terms: Not Available to Industry
Depositor comments: Please visit https://doi.org/10.1101/2024.10.07.617049 for bioRxiv preprint.
How to cite: pGL4-CMV-FLAG-XPO1 was a gift from Dirk Daelemans (Addgene plasmid # 242459 ; http://n2t.net/addgene:242459 ; RRID:Addgene_242459)
