[The description below was written by a language model from this plasmid's Addgene catalogue record and pLannotate feature annotations shown in this document.]
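Description:
pGL4-CMV-FLAG-XPO1 is a 6,465 bp mammalian expression plasmid built on a pGL4 backbone, designed to produce human exportin 1 (XPO1, also known as CRM1) carrying an N-terminal FLAG epitope. It is maintained in E. coli as a high-copy plasmid through a ColE1/pUC-type origin of replication and is selected with ampicillin via a β-lactamase gene. The record lists no mammalian selection marker, which suggests use by transient transfection.

Expression is driven by the human cytomegalovirus immediate early enhancer and promoter, which give strong constitutive transcription in most mammalian cell lines. A T7 promoter sits between the CMV promoter and the open reading frame. The annotated XPO1 coding sequence spans about 3.2 kb. The FLAG tag was not called as a separate feature by the automated annotation, but the catalogue entry places it at the N terminus, and the stated insert size is slightly larger than the annotated XPO1 CDS. An SV40 polyadenylation signal lies just downstream of the coding sequence, although it is annotated on the reverse strand. Upstream of the CMV enhancer, a synthetic poly(A) signal and an RNA polymerase II transcriptional pause site from the human α2 globin gene are typical pGL4 elements that limit read-through transcription from the backbone into the expression cassette. Short matches annotated as a truncated HIV-1 LTR, SV40 large T antigen and a tetracycline resistance fragment appear to be partial sequence remnants rather than functional parts.

According to the record, the plasmid is intended for expressing FLAG-XPO1 in pull-down assays, where the epitope allows affinity capture of the nuclear export receptor and its associated partners.
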