Features (pLannotate 1.2.2; 13 found; start..end, strand, type, name):
      1..49      +  polyA_signal   poly(A) signal: synthetic polyadenylation signal
     63..154     +  misc_feature   pause site: RNA polymerase II transcriptional pause signal from the human α2 globin gene
    221..600     +  enhancer       CMV enhancer: human cytomegalovirus immediate early enhancer
    601..804     +  promoter       CMV promoter: human cytomegalovirus (CMV) immediate early promoter
    800..833     +  LTR            5' LTR (truncated) (fragment): truncated 5' long terminal repeat (LTR) from HIV-1
    849..867     +  promoter       T7 promoter: promoter for bacteriophage T7 RNA polymerase
    937..4146    +  CDS            XPO1: XPO1_HUMAN - Also known as CRM1. Experimental evidence at protein level: Swiss-Prot protein existence level 1. (Microbial infection) Mediates the export of unspliced or incompletely spliced RNAs out of the nucleus from different viruses including HIV-1, HTLV-1 and influenza A. Interacts with, and mediates the nuclear export of HIV-1 Rev and HTLV-1 Rex proteins. Involved in HTLV-1 Rex multimerization. From Homo sapiens (Human).
   4173..4294    -  polyA_signal   SV40 poly(A) signal: SV40 polyadenylation signal
   4317..4385    -  CDS            large T antigen (fragment): large T antigen from SV40 (simian virus 40)
   4401..4533    +  CDS            TcR (fragment): tetracycline efflux protein; tet; confers resistance to tetracycline
   4713..5301    -  rep_origin     ori: high-copy-number ColE1/pMB1/pBR322/pUC origin of replication
   5501..6361    -  CDS            AmpR: β-lactamase confers resistance to ampicillin, carbenicillin, and related antibiotics
   6362..6403    -  promoter       AmpR promoter (fragment): bla
>Addgene plasmid #242459 | pGL4-CMV-FLAG-XPO1 | addgene full sequence | sequence record 488006 | Addgene NGS Result
AATAAAATATCTTTATTTTCATTACATCTGTGTGTTGGTTTTTTGTGTGAATCGATAGTACTAACATACG
CTCTCCATCAAAACAAAACGAAACAAAACAAACTAGCAAAATAGGCTGTCCCCAGTGCAAGTGCAGGTGC
CAGAACATTTCTCTTAATGATAGCTAGCGGGCCAGTACCCAAAAAGCGGGGGGTCTGGTGGCAGTGGAGG
GGGATCCGTTGACATTGATTATTGACTAGTTATTAATAGTAATCAATTACGGGGTCATTAGTTCATAGCC
CATATATGGAGTTCCGCGTTACATAACTTACGGTAAATGGCCCGCCTGGCTGACCGCCCAACGACCCCCG
CCCATTGACGTCAATAATGACGTATGTTCCCATAGTAACGCCAATAGGGACTTTCCATTGACGTCAATGG
GTGGAGTATTTACGGTAAACTGCCCACTTGGCAGTACATCAAGTGTATCATATGCCAAGTACGCCCCCTA
TTGACGTCAATGACGGTAAATGGCCCGCCTGGCATTATGCCCAGTACATGACCTTATGGGACTTTCCTAC
TTGGCAGTACATCTACGTATTAGTCATCGCTATTACCATGGTGATGCGGTTTTGGCAGTACATCAATGGG
CGTGGATAGCGGTTTGACTCACGGGGATTTCCAAGTCTCCACCCCATTGACGTCAATGGGAGTTTGTTTT
GGCACCAAAATCAACGGGACTTTCCAAAATGTCGTAACAACTCCGCCCCATTGACGCAAATGGGCGGTAG
GCGTGTACGGTGGGAGGTCTATATAAGCAGAGCTCTCTGGCTAACTAGAGAACCCACTGCTTACTGGCTT
ATCGAAATTAATACGACTCACTATAGGGAGACCCAAGCTGGCTAGCGTTTAAACTTAAGCTTGGTACCAA
TGGATTATAAAGATGATGATGATAAACCAGCAATTATGACAATGTTAGCAGACCATGCAGCTCGTCAGCT
GCTTGATTTCAGCCAAAAACTGGATATCAACTTATTAGATAATGTGGTGAATTGCTTATACCATGGAGAA
GGAGCCCAGCAAAGAATGGCTCAAGAAGTACTGACACATTTAAAGGAGCATCCTGATGCTTGGACAAGAG
TCGACACAATTTTGGAATTTTCTCAGAATATGAATACGAAATACTATGGACTACAAATTTTGGAAAATGT
GATAAAAACAAGGTGGAAGATTCTTCCAAGGAACCAGTGCGAAGGAATAAAAAAATACGTTGTTGGCCTC
ATTATCAAGACGTCATCTGACCCAACTTGTGTAGAGAAAGAAAAGGTGTATATCGGAAAATTAAATATGA
TCCTTGTTCAGATACTGAAACAAGAATGGCCCAAACATTGGCCAACTTTTATCAGTGATATTGTTGGAGC
AAGTAGGACCAGCGAAAGTCTCTGTCAAAATAATATGGTGATTCTTAAACTCTTGAGTGAAGAAGTATTT
GATTTCTCTAGTGGACAGATAACCCAAGTCAAATCTAAGCATTTAAAAGACAGCATGTGCAATGAATTCT
CACAGATATTTCAACTGTGTCAGTTTGTAATGGAAAATTCTCAAAATGCTCCACTTGTACATGCAACCTT
GGAAACATTGCTCAGATTTCTGAACTGGATTCCCCTGGGATATATTTTTGAGACCAAATTAATCAGCACA
TTGATTTATAAGTTCCTGAATGTTCCAATGTTTCGAAATGTCTCTCTGAAGTGCCTCACTGAGATTGCTG
GTGTGAGTGTAAGCCAATATGAAGAACAATTTGTAACACTATTTACTCTGACAATGATGCAACTAAAGCA
GATGCTTCCTTTAAATACCAATATTCGACTTGCGTACTCAAATGGAAAAGATGATGAACAGAACTTCATT
CAAAATCTCAGTTTGTTTCTCTGCACCTTTCTTAAGGAACATGATCAACTTATAGAAAAAAGATTAAATC
TCAGGGAAACTCTTATGGAGGCCCTTCATTATATGTTGTTGGTATCTGAAGTAGAAGAAACTGAAATCTT
TAAAATTTGTCTTGAATACTGGAATCATTTGGCTGCTGAACTCTATAGAGAGAGTCCATTCTCTACATCT
GCCTCTCCGTTGCTTTCTGGAAGTCAACATTTTGATGTTCCTCCCAGGAGACAGCTATATTTGCCCATGT
TATTCAAGGTCCGTTTATTAATGGTTAGTCGAATGGCTAAACCAGAGGAAGTATTGGTTGTAGAGAATGA
TCAAGGAGAAGTTGTGAGAGAATTCATGAAGGATACAGATTCCATAAATTTGTATAAGAATATGAGGGAA
ACATTGGTTTATCTTACTCATCTGGATTATGTAGATACAGAAAGAATAATGACAGAGAAGCTTCACAATC
AAGTGAATGGTACAGAGTGGTCATGGAAAAATTTGAATACATTGTGTTGGGCAATAGGCTCCATTAGTGG
AGCAATGCATGAAGAGGACGAAAAACGATTTCTTGTTACTGTTATAAAGGATCTATTAGGATTATGTGAA
CAGAAAAGAGGCAAAGATAATAAAGCTATTATTGCATCAAATATCATGTACATAGTAGGTCAATACCCAC
GTTTTTTGAGAGCTCACTGGAAATTTCTGAAGACTGTAGTTAACAAGCTGTTCGAATTCATGCATGAGAC
CCATGATGGAGTCCAGGATATGGCTTGTGATACTTTCATTAAAATAGCCCAAAAATGCCGCAGGCATTTC
GTTCAGGTTCAGGTTGGAGAAGTGATGCCATTTATTGATGAAATTTTGAACAACATTAACACTATTATTT
GTGATCTTCAGCCTCAACAGGTTCATACGTTTTATGAAGCTGTGGGGTACATGATTGGTGCACAAACAGA
TCAAACAGTACAAGAACACTTGATAGAAAAGTACATGTTACTCCCTAATCAAGTGTGGGATAGTATAATC
CAGCAGGCAACCAAAAATGTGGATATACTGAAAGATCCTGAAACAGTCAAGCAGCTTGGTAGCATTTTGA
AAACAAATGTGAGAGCCTGCAAAGCTGTTGGACACCCCTTTGTAATTCAGCTTGGAAGAATTTATTTAGA
TATGCTTAATGTATACAAGTGCCTCAGTGAAAATATTTCTGCAGCTATCCAAGCTAATGGTGAAATGGTT
ACAAAGCAACCATTGATTAGAAGTATGCGAACTGTAAAAAGGGAAACTTTAAAGTTAATATCTGGTTGGG
TGAGCCGATCCAATGATCCACAGATGGTCGCTGAAAATTTTGTTCCCCCTCTGTTGGATGCAGTTCTCAT
TGATTATCAGAGAAATGTCCCAGCTGCTAGAGAACCAGAAGTGCTTAGTACTATGGCCATAATTGTCAAC
AAGTTAGGGGGACATATAACAGCTGAAATACCTCAAATATTTGATGCTGTTTTTGAATGCACATTGAATA
TGATAAATAAGGACTTTGAAGAATATCCTGAGCATAGAACGAACTTTTTCTTACTACTTCAGGCTGTCAA
TTCTCATTGTTTCCCAGCATTCCTTGCTATTCCACCTACACAGTTTAAACTTGTTTTGGATTCCATCATT
TGGGCTTTCAAACATACTATGAGGAATGTCGCAGATACGGGCTTACAGATACTTTTTACACTCTTACAAA
ATGTTGCACAAGAAGAAGCTGCAGCTCAGAGTTTTTATCAAACTTATTTTTGTGATATTCTCCAGCATAT
CTTTTCTGTTGTGACAGACACTTCACATACTGCTGGTTTAACAATGCATGCATCAATTCTTGCATATATG
TTTAATTTGGTTGAAGAAGGAAAAATAAGTACATCATTAAATCCTGGAAATCCAGTTAACAACCAAATCT
TTCTTCAGGAATATGTGGCTAATCTCCTTAAGTCGGCCTTCCCTCACCTACAAGATGCTCAAGTAAAGCT
CTTTGTGACAGGGCTTTTCAGCTTAAATCAAGATATTCCTGCTTTCAAGGAACATTTAAGAGATTTCCTA
GTTCAAATAAAGGAATTTGCAGGTGAAGACACTTCTGATTTGTTTTTGGAAGAGAGAGAAATAGCCCTAC
GGCAGGCTGATGAAGAGAAACATAAACGTCAAATGTCTGTCCCTGGCATCTTTAATCCACATGAGATTCC
AGAAGAAATGTGTGATTAAGGGCCCGCTTCGAGCAGACATGATAAGATACATTGATGAGTTTGGACAAAC
CACAACTAGAATGCAGTGAAAAAAATGCTTTATTTGTGAAATTTGTGATGCTATTGCTTTATTTGTAACC
ATTATAAGCTGCAATAAACAAGTTAACAACAACAATTGCATTCATTTTATGTTTCAGGTTCAGGGGGAGG
TGTGGGAGGTTTTTTAAAGCAAGTAAAACCTCTACAAATGTGGTAAAATCGATAAAGATCCGTCGACCGA
TGCCCTTGAGAGCCTTCAACCCAGTCAGCTCCTTCCGGTGGGCGCGGGGCATGACTATCGTCGCCGCACT
TATGACTGTCTTCTTTATCATGCAACTCGTAGGACAGGTGCCGGCAGCGCTCTTCCGCTTCCTCGCTCAC
TGACTCGCTGCGCTCGGTCGTTCGGCTGCGGCGAGCGGTATCAGCTCACTCAAAGGCGGTAATACGGTTA
TCCACAGAATCAGGGGATAACGCAGGAAAGAACATGTGAGCAAAAGGCCAGCAAAAGGCCAGGAACCGTA
AAAAGGCCGCGTTGCTGGCGTTTTTCCATAGGCTCCGCCCCCCTGACGAGCATCACAAAAATCGACGCTC
AAGTCAGAGGTGGCGAAACCCGACAGGACTATAAAGATACCAGGCGTTTCCCCCTGGAAGCTCCCTCGTG
CGCTCTCCTGTTCCGACCCTGCCGCTTACCGGATACCTGTCCGCCTTTCTCCCTTCGGGAAGCGTGGCGC
TTTCTCATAGCTCACGCTGTAGGTATCTCAGTTCGGTGTAGGTCGTTCGCTCCAAGCTGGGCTGTGTGCA
CGAACCCCCCGTTCAGCCCGACCGCTGCGCCTTATCCGGTAACTATCGTCTTGAGTCCAACCCGGTAAGA
CACGACTTATCGCCACTGGCAGCAGCCACTGGTAACAGGATTAGCAGAGCGAGGTATGTAGGCGGTGCTA
CAGAGTTCTTGAAGTGGTGGCCTAACTACGGCTACACTAGAAGAACAGTATTTGGTATCTGCGCTCTGCT
GAAGCCAGTTACCTTCGGAAAAAGAGTTGGTAGCTCTTGATCCGGCAAACAAACCACCGCTGGTAGCGGT
GGTTTTTTTGTTTGCAAGCAGCAGATTACGCGCAGAAAAAAAGGATCTCAAGAAGATCCTTTGATCTTTT
CTACGGGGTCTGACGCTCAGTGGAACGAAAACTCACGTTAAGGGATTTTGGTCATGAGATTATCAAAAAG
GATCTTCACCTAGATCCTTTTAAATTAAAAATGAAGTTTTAAATCAATCTAAAGTATATATGAGTAAACT
TGGTCTGACAGCGGCCGCAAATGCTAAACCACTGCAGTGGTTACCAGTGCTTGATCAGTGAGGCACCGAT
CTCAGCGATCTGCCTATTTCGTTCGTCCATAGTGGCCTGACTCCCCGTCGTGTAGATCACTACGATTCGT
GAGGGCTTACCATCAGGCCCCAGCGCAGCAATGATGCCGCGAGAGCCGCGTTCACCGGCCCCCGATTTGT
CAGCAATGAACCAGCCAGCAGGGAGGGCCGAGCGAAGAAGTGGTCCTGCTACTTTGTCCGCCTCCATCCA
GTCTATGAGCTGCTGTCGTGATGCTAGAGTAAGAAGTTCGCCAGTGAGTAGTTTCCGAAGAGTTGTGGCC
ATTGCTACTGGCATCGTGGTATCACGCTCGTCGTTCGGTATGGCTTCGTTCAACTCTGGTTCCCAGCGGT
CAAGCCGGGTCACATGATCACCCATATTATGAAGAAATGCAGTCAGCTCCTTAGGGCCTCCGATCGTTGT
CAGAAGTAAGTTGGCCGCGGTGTTGTCGCTCATGGTAATGGCAGCACTACACAATTCTCTTACCGTCATG
CCATCCGTAAGATGCTTTTCCGTGACCGGCGAGTACTCAACCAAGTCGTTTTGTGAGTAGTGTATACGGC
GACCAAGCTGCTCTTGCCCGGCGTCTATACGGGACAACACCGCGCCACATAGCAGTACTTTGAAAGTGCT
CATCATCGGGAATCGTTCTTCGGGGCGGAAAGACTCAAGGATCTTGCCGCTATTGAGATCCAGTTCGATA
TAGCCCACTCTTGCACCCAGTTGATCTTCAGCATCTTTTACTTTCACCAGCGTTTCGGGGTGTGCAAAAA
CAGGCAAGCAAAATGCCGCAAAGAAGGGAATGAGTGCGACACGAAAATGTTGGATGCTCATACTCGTCCT
TTTTCAATATTATTGAAGCATTTATCAGGGTTACTAGTACGTCTCTCAAGGATAAGTAAGTAATATTAAG
GTACGGGAGGTATTGGACAGGCCGC
